>Addgene plasmid #217490 | pKJ276 | addgene full sequence | sequence record 442960 | Addgene NGS Result
TTTGCCGGATCAAGAGCTACCAACTCTTTTTCCGAAGGTAACTGGCTTCAGCAGAGCGCAGATACCAAAT
ACTGTTCTTCTAGTGTAGCCGTAGTTAGGCCACCACTTCAAGAACTCTGTAGCACCGCCTACATACCTCG
CTCTGCTAATCCTGTTACCAGTGGCTGCTGCCAGTGGCGATAAGTCGTGTCTTACCGGGTTGGACTCAAG
ACGATAGTTACCGGATAAGGCGCAGCGGTCGGGCTGAACGGGGGGTTCGTGCACACAGCCCAGCTTGGAG
CGAACGACCTACACCGAACTGAGATACCTACAGCGTGAGCTATGAGAAAGCGCCACGCTTCCCGAAGGGA
GAAAGGCGGACAGGTATCCGGTAAGCGGCAGGGTCGGAACAGGAGAGCGCACGAGGGAGCTTCCAGGGGG
AAACGCCTGGTATCTTTATAGTCCTGTCGGGTTTCGCCACCTCTGACTTGAGCGTCGATTTTTGTGATGC
TCGTCAGGGGGGCGGAGCCTATGGAAAAACGCCAGCAACGCGGCCTTTTTACGGTTCCTGGCCTTTTGCT
GGCCTTTTGCTCACATGTTCTTTCCTGCGTTATCCCCTGATTCTGTGGATAACCGTATTACCGCCTTTGA
GTGAGCTGATACCGCTCGCCGCAGCCGAACGACCGAGCGCAGCGAGTCAGTGAGCGAGGAAGCGGAAGAG
CGCCCAATACGCAAACCGCCTCTCCCCGCGCGTTGGCCGATTCATTAATGCAGCTGGCACGACAGGTTTC
CCGACTGGAAAGCGGGCAGTGAGCGCAACGCAATTAATGTGAGTTAGCTCACTCATTAGGCACCCCAGGC
TTTACACTTTATGCTTCCGGCTCGTATGTTGTGTGGAATTGTGAGCGGATAACAATTTCACACAGGAAAC
AGCTATGACCATGATTACGCCACACACAAAAAACCAACACACAGATGTAATGAAAATAAAGATATTTTAT
TCTACTTGTACAGCTCGTCCATGCCGAGAGTGATCCCGGCGGCGGTGCGGAACTCCAGCAGGACCATGTG
ATCGCGCTTCTCGTTGGGGTCTTTGCTCAGCACGGACTGGGTGCTCAGGTAGTGGCTGTCGGGCAGCAGC
ACGGGGCCGTCGCCGATGGGGGTGTTCTGCTGGTAGTGGTCGGCGAGCTGCACGCTGCCGTCCTCCACGT
TGTGGCGGATCTTGAAGTTGGCCTTGATGCCGTTCTTCTGCTTGACGGCCATGATATAGATGTTGTGGCT
GTTGAAGTTGTACTCCAGCTTGTGCCCCAGGATGTTGCCGTCCTCCTTGAAGTCGACGCCCTTCAGCTCG
ATGCGGTTCACCAGGGTGTCGCCCTCGAACTTCACCTCGGCGCGGGTCTTGTAGGTGCCGTCGTCCTTGA
AGAAGATGGTGCGCTCCTGGACGTAGCCTTCGGGCATGGCGGACTTGAAGAAGTCGTGCTGCTTCATGTG
GTCGGGGTAGCGGGCGAACACCTGCACGCCGTGGCTCAGGGTGGTCACGAGGGTGGGCCAGGGCACGGGC
AGCTTGCCGGTAGTACTGATGAACTTCAGGGTCAGCTTGCCGTTGGTGGCATCGCCCTCGCCCTCGCCCC
TCACGCTGAACTTGTGGCCGTTTACGTCGCCGTCCAGCTCGACCAGGATGGGCACCACCCCGGTGAACAG
CTCCTCGCCCTTGCTCACCATGGTGGCGGTACCAAGCTTGCGTCTCCCTATAGTGAGTCGTATTAATTTC
GATAAGCCAGTAAGCAGTGGGTTCTCTAGTTAGCCAGAGAGCTCTGCTTATATAGACCTCCCACCGTACA
CGCCTACCGCCCATTTGCGTCAATGGGGCGGAGTTGTTACGACATTTTGGAAAGTCCCGTTGATTTTGGT
GCCAAAACAAACTCCCATTGACGTCAATGGGGTGGAGACTTGGAAATCCCCGTGAGTCAAACCGCTATCC
ACGCCCATTGATGTACTGCCAAAACCGCATCACCATGGTAATAGCGATGACTAATACGTAGATGTACTGC
CAAGTAGGAAAGTCCCATAAGGTCATGTACTGGGCATAATGCCAGGCGGGCCATTTACCGTCATTGACGT
CAATAGGGGGCGTACTTGGCATATGATACACTTGATGTACTGCCAAGTGGGCAGTTTACCGTAAATACTC
CACCCATTGACGTCAATGGAAAGTCCCTATTGGCGTTACTATGGGAACATACGTCATTATTGACGTCAAT
GGGCGGGGGTCGTTGGGCGGTCAGCCAGGCGGGCCATTTACCGTAAGTTATGTAACGCGGAACTCCATAT
ATGGGCTATGAACTAATGACCCCGTAATTGATTACTATTAATAACTAGTCAATAATCAATGTCAACGCGT
ATATCTGGCCCGTACATCGAAGCTGATGCAAAGATGGATAAAGTTTTAAACAGAGAGGAATCTTTGCAGC
TAATGGACCTTCTAGGTCTTGAAAGGAGTGGGAATTGGCTCCGGTGCCCGTCAGTGGGCAGAGCGCACAT
CGCCCACAGTCCCCGAGAAGTTGGGGGGAGGGGTCGGCAATTGAACCGGTGCCTAGAGAAGGTGGCGCGG
GGTAAACTGGGAAAGTGATGTCGTGTACTGGCTCCGCCTTTTTCCCGAGGGTGGGGGAGAACCGTATATA
AGTGCAGTAGTCGCCGTGAACGTTCTTTTTCGCAACGGGTTTGCCGCGAGAACACAGGTAAGTGCCGTGT
GTGGTTCCCGCGGGCCTGGCCTCTTTACGGGTTATGGCCCTTGCGTGCCTTGAATTACTTCCACCTGGCT
GCAGTACGTGATTCTTGATCCCGAGCTTCGGGTTGGAAGTGGGTGGGAGAGTTCGAGGCCTTGCGCTTAA
GGAGCCCCTTCGCCTCGTGCTTGAGTTGAGGCCTGGCCTGGGCGCTGGGGCCGCCGCGTGCGAATCTGGT
GGCACCTTCGCGCCTGTCTCGCTGCTTTCGATAAGTCTCTAGCCATTTAAAATTTTTGATGACCTGCTGC
GACGCTTTTTTTCTGGCAAGATAGTCTTGTAAATGCGGGCCAAGATCTGCACACTGGTATTTCGGTTTTT
GGGGCCGCGGGCGGCGACGGGGCCCGTGCGTCCCAGCGCACATGTTCGGCGAGGCGGGGCCTGCGAGCGC
GGCCACCGAGAATCGGACGGGGGTAGTCTCAAGCTGGCCGGCCTGCTCTGGTGCCTGGCCTCGCGCCGCC
GTGTATCGCCCCGCCCTGGGCGGCAAGGCTGGCCCGGTCGGCACCAGTTGCGTGAGCGGAAAGATGGCCG
CTTCCCGGCCCTGCTGCAGGGAGCTCAAAATGGAGGACGCGGCGCTCGGGAGAGCGGGCGGGTGAGTCAC
CCACACAAAGGAAAAGGGCCTTTCCGTCCTCAGCCGTCGCTTCATGTGACTCCACGGAGTACCGGGCGCC
GTCCAGGCACCTCGATTAGTTCTCGAGCTTTTGGAGTACGTCGTCTTTAGGTTGGGGGGAGGGGTTTTAT
GCGATGGAGTTTCCCCACACTGAGTGGGTGGAGACTGAAGTTAGGCCAGCTTGGCACTTGATGTAATTCT
CCTTGGAATTTGCCCTTTTTGAGTTTGGATCTTGGTTCATTCTCAAGCCTCAGACAGTGGTTCAAAGTTT
TTTTCTTCCATTTCAGGTGTCGTGACGTACGGGATCCGCCACCATGGTGAGCAAGGGCGAGGAGGATAAC
ATGGCCATCATCAAGGAGTTCATGCGCTTCAAGGTGCACATGGAGGGCTCCGTGAACGGCCACGAGTTCG
AGATCGAGGGCGAGGGCGAGGGCCGCCCCTACGAGGGCACCCAGACCGCCAAGCTGAAGGTGACCAAGGG
TGGCCCCCTGCCCTTCGCCTGGGACATCCTGTCCCCTCAGTTCATGTACGGCTCCAAGGCCTACGTGAAG
CACCCCGCCGACATCCCCGACTACTTGAAGCTGTCCTTCCCCGAGGGCTTCAAGTGGGAGCGCGTGATGA
ACTTCGAGGACGGCGGCGTGGTGACCGTGACCCAGGACTCCTCCCTGCAGGACGGCGAGTTCATCTACAA
GGTGAAGCTGCGCGGCACCAACTTCCCCTCCGACGGCCCCGTAATGCAGAAGAAGACCATGGGCTGGGAG
GCCTCCTCCGAGCGGATGTACCCCGAGGACGGCGCCCTGAAGGGCGAGATCAAGCAGAGGCTGAAGCTGA
AGGACGGCGGCCACTACGACGCTGAGGTCAAGACCACCTACAAGGCCAAGAAGCCCGTGCAGCTGCCCGG
CGCCTACAACGTCAACATCAAGTTGGACATCACCTCCCACAACGAGGACTACACCATCGTGGAACAGTAC
GAACGCGCCGAGGGCCGCCACTCCACCGGCGGCATGGACGAGCTGTACAAGGAGGGCAGGGGAAGTCTTC
TAACATGCGGGGACGTGGAGGAAAATCCCGGCCCCTCTAGAACTCCAAAAGACCAGTGGTGGTTTTCGAC
GCAGGACCACCGCGTCGGCAAGTCTCCTCATTGGATCCAGATACATGAGGATCACCCATGTGCATCCATC
TTTTTCAGCCATCTTTAGAAGGTTCAGGTTGTTTTCTGCCAGGACGCAGGACCACCGCGTCCTTTGCTGC
TTTCACACAGGTTACTCACATGGGGATCACCCAGGTACAGGTCTCCTTTCTCAGGGCTGAGAGCTAGCGG
AAGCGGAGCTACTAACTTCAGCCTGCTGAAGCAGGCTGGCGACGTGGAGGAGAACCCTGGACCTGTAAGT
AAGGTAAGTAAGGTCAGCAAAGGCGAAGAAGACAACATGGCATCACTGCCAGCGACACACGAACTTCATA
TTTTCGGCTCCATCAATGGTGTGGACTTCGATATGGTTGGACAGGGTACTGGGAACCCTAACGATGGATA
TGAGGAGTTGAACTTGAAGAGTACCAAGGGCGATCTTCAGTTTTCACCTTGGATTCTCGTACCTCATATA
GGTTATGGCTTTCATCAATATCTGCCCTATCCTGACGGTATGTCACCTTTCCAAGCAGCTATGGTTGACG
GGAGCGGTTATCAGGTTCACCGGACAATGCAGTTTGAAGATGGAGCCTCTTTGACCGTAAATTATCGGTA
TACTTATGAGGGCAGCCATATTAAAGGCGAGGCTCAAGTTAAGGGGACTGGGTTCCCCGCGGATGGTCCC
GTAATGACAAACAGTCTGACGGCTGCAGACTGGTGCCGCTCTAAGAAGACATATCCAAATGACAAGACGA
TTATTAGCACTTTCAAGTGGTCATACACTACAGGAAATGGTAAACGCTATAGGAGCACTGCCCGGACCAC
GTATACTTTCGCGAAGCCGATGGCGGCAAATTATTTGAAAAACCAACCGATGTATGTGTTCAGAAAGACA
GAACTCAAGCATTCTAAAACTGAACTGAACTTCAAAGAGTGGCAGAAAGCCTTTACTGATGTAATGGGCA
TGGACGAACTCTATAAGTAATCCCTCCCCCCCCCCTAACGTTACTGGCCGAAGCCGCTTGGAATAAGGCC
GGTGTGCGTTTGTCTATATGTTATTTTCCACCATATTGCCGTCTTTTGGCAATGTGAGGGCCCGGAAACC
TGGCCCTGTCTTCTTGACGAGCATTCCTAGGGGTCTTTCCCCTCTCGCCAAAGGAATGCAAGGTCTGTTG
AATGTCGTGAAGGAAGCAGTTCCTCTGGAAGCTTCTTGAAGACAAACAACGTCTGTAGCGACCCTTTGCA
GGCAGCGGAACCCCCCACCTGGCGACAGGTGCCTCTGCGGCCAAAAGCCACGTGTATAAGATACACCTGC
AAAGGCGGCACAACCCCAGTGCCACGTTGTGAGTTGGATAGTTGTGGAAAGAGTCAAATGGCTCTCCTCA
AGCGTATTCAACAAGGGGCTGAAGGATGCCCAGAAGGTACCCCATTGTATGGGATCTGATCTGGGGCCTC
GGTGCACATGCTTTACATGTGTTTAGTCGAGGTTAAAAAAACGTCTAGGCCCCCCGAACCACGGGGACGT
GGTTTTCCTTTGAAAAACACGATGATAATATGGCCACACATATGACCGAGTACAAGCCCACGGTGCGCCT
CGCCACCCGCGACGACGTCCCCAGGGCCGTACGCACCCTCGCCGCCGCGTTCGCCGACTACCCCGCCACG
CGCCACACCGTCGATCCGGACCGCCACATCGAGCGGGTCACCGAGCTGCAAGAACTCTTCCTCACGCGCG
TCGGGCTCGACATCGGCAAGGTGTGGGTCGCGGACGACGGCGCCGCGGTGGCGGTCTGGACCACGCCGGA
GAGCGTCGAAGCGGGGGCGGTGTTCGCCGAGATCGGCCCGCGCATGGCCGAGTTGAGCGGTTCCCGGCTG
GCCGCGCAGCAACAGATGGAAGGCCTCCTGGCGCCGCACCGGCCCAAGGAGCCCGCGTGGTTCCTGGCCA
CCGTCGGCGTCTCGCCCGACCACCAGGGCAAGGGTCTGGGCAGCGCCGTCGTGCTCCCCGGAGTGGAGGC
GGCCGAGCGCGCCGGGGTGCCCGCCTTCCTGGAGACCTCCGCGCCCCGCAACCTCCCCTTCTACGAGCGG
CTCGGCTTCACCGTCACCGCCGACGTCGAGGTGCCCGAAGGACCGCGCACCTGGTGCATGACCCGCAAGC
CCGGTGCCTAAGCGGCCGCCTGTGCCTTCTAGTTGCCAGCCATCTGTTGTTTGCCCCTCCCCCGTGCCTT
CCTTGACCCTGGAAGGTGCCACTCCCACTGTCCTTTCCTAATAAAATGAGGAAATTGCATCGCATTGTCT
GAGTAGGTGTCATTCTATTCTGGGGGGTGGGGTGGGGCAGGACAGCAAGGGGGAGGATTGGGAAGACAAT
AGCAGGCATGCTGGGGATGCGGTGGGCTCTATGGCTCGAATTCACTGGCCGTCGTTTTACAACGTCGTGA
CTGGGAAAACCCTGGCGTTACCCAACTTAATCGCCTTGCAGCACATCCCCCTTTCGCCAGCTGGCGTAAT
AGCGAAGAGGCCCGCACCGATCGCCCTTCCCAACAGTTGCGCAGCCTGAATGGCGAATGGCGCCTGATGC
GGTATTTTCTCCTTACGCATCTGTGCGGTATTTCACACCGCATATGGTGCACTCTCAGTACAATCTGCTC
TGATGCCGCATAGTTAAGCCAGCCCCGACACCCGCCAACACCCGCTGACGCGCCCTGACGGGCTTGTCTG
CTCCCGGCATCCGCTTACAGACAAGCTGTGACCGTCTCCGGGAGCTGCATGTGTCAGAGGTTTTCACCGT
CATCACCGAAACGCGCGAGACGAAAGGGCCTCGTGATACGCCTATTTTTATAGGTTAATGTCATGATAAT
AATGGTTTCTTAGACGTCAGGTGGCACTTTTCGGGGAAATGTGCGCGGAACCCCTATTTGTTTATTTTTC
TAAATACATTCAAATATGTATCCGCTCATGAGACAATAACCCTGATAAATGCTTCAATAATATTGAAAAA
GGAAGAGTATGAGTATTCAACATTTCCGTGTCGCCCTTATTCCCTTTTTTGCGGCATTTTGCCTTCCTGT
TTTTGCTCACCCAGAAACGCTGGTGAAAGTAAAAGATGCTGAAGATCAGTTGGGTGCACGAGTGGGTTAC
ATCGAACTGGATCTCAACAGCGGTAAGATCCTTGAGAGTTTTCGCCCCGAAGAACGTTTTCCAATGATGA
GCACTTTTAAAGTTCTGCTATGTGGCGCGGTATTATCCCGTATTGACGCCGGGCAAGAGCAACTCGGTCG
CCGCATACACTATTCTCAGAATGACTTGGTTGAGTACTCACCAGTCACAGAAAAGCATCTTACGGATGGC
ATGACAGTAAGAGAATTATGCAGTGCTGCCATAACCATGAGTGATAACACTGCGGCCAACTTACTTCTGA
CAACGATCGGAGGACCGAAGGAGCTAACCGCTTTTTTGCACAACATGGGGGATCATGTAACTCGCCTTGA
TCGTTGGGAACCGGAGCTGAATGAAGCCATACCAAACGACGAGCGTGACACCACGATGCCTGTAGCAATG
GCAACAACGTTGCGCAAACTATTAACTGGCGAACTACTTACTCTAGCTTCCCGGCAACAATTAATAGACT
GGATGGAGGCGGATAAAGTTGCAGGACCACTTCTGCGCTCGGCCCTTCCGGCTGGCTGGTTTATTGCTGA
TAAATCTGGAGCCGGTGAGCGTGGGTCTGGCGGTATCATTGCAGCACTGGGGCCAGATGGTAAGCCCTCC
CGTATCGTAGTTATCTACACGACGGGGAGTCAGGCAACTATGGATGAACGAAATAGACAGATCGCTGAGA
TAGGTGCCTCACTGATTAAGCATTGGTAACTGTCAGACCAAGTTTACTCATATATACTTTAGATTGATTT
AAAACTTCATTTTTAATTTAAAAGGATCTAGGTGAAGATCCTTTTTGATAATCTCATGACCAAAATCCCT
TAACGTGAGTTTTCGTTCCACTGAGCGTCAGACCCCGTAGAAAAGATCAAAGGATCTTCTTGAGATCCTT
TTTTTCTGCGCGTAATCTGCTGCTTGCAAACAAAAAAACCACCGCTACCAGCGGTGGTTTG
Features (pLannotate 1.2.2; 26 found; start..end, strand, type, name):
    700..792     +  CDS            lacI (fragment): lac repressor; lacI; The lac repressor binds to the lac operator to inhibit transcription in E. coli. This inhibition can be relieved by adding lactose or isopropyl-β-D-thiogalactopyranoside (IPTG).
    805..826     +  protein_bind   CAP binding site: CAP binding activates transcription in the presence of cAMP. E. coli catabolite activator protein
    841..871     +  promoter       lac promoter: promoter for the E. coli lac operon
    879..895     +  protein_bind   lac operator: The lac repressor binds to the lac operator to inhibit transcription in E. coli. This inhibition can be relieved by adding lactose or isopropyl-β-D-thiogalactopyranoside (IPTG). lac repressor encoded by lacI
    933..981     -  polyA_signal   poly(A) signal: synthetic polyadenylation signal
    985..1701    -  CDS            oxBFP: oxBFP is a basic (constitutively fluorescent) blue fluorescent protein published in 2015, derived from Aequorea victoria.
   1727..1745    -  promoter       T7 promoter: promoter for bacteriophage T7 RNA polymerase
   1761..1794    -  LTR            5' LTR (truncated) (fragment): truncated 5' long terminal repeat (LTR) from HIV-1
   1790..1993    -  promoter       CMV promoter: human cytomegalovirus (CMV) immediate early promoter
   1994..2373    -  enhancer       CMV enhancer: human cytomegalovirus immediate early enhancer
   2414..2480    +  CDS            small t antigen (fragment): SV40 (simian virus 40) small t antigen
   2506..2717    +  promoter       EF-1α core promoter: core promoter for human elongation factor EF-1α
   2718..3656    +  intron         EF-1α intron A: intron upstream of the start codon of human EF-1α
   3684..4391    +  CDS            mCherry: mCherry is a basic (constitutively fluorescent) red fluorescent protein published in 2004, derived from Discosoma sp.. It is reported to be a very rapidly-maturing monomer with low acid sensitivity.
   4392..4445    +  CDS            T2A: 2A peptide from Thosea asigna virus capsid protein Eukaryotic ribosomes fail to insert a peptide bond between the Gly and Pro residues, yielding separate polypeptides.
   4523..4541    +  misc_RNA       MS2 stem loop: stem loop that binds the bacteriophage MS2 coat protein
   4773..5477    +  CDS            mNeonGreen: mNeonGreen is a basic (constitutively fluorescent) green/yellow fluorescent protein published in 2013, derived from Branchiostoma lanceolatum. It is reported to be a very rapidly-maturing monomer with moderate acid sensitivity.
   5586..6048    +  misc_feature   IRES: internal ribosome entry site (IRES) of the encephalomyocarditis virus (EMCV)
   6062..6659    +  CDS            PuroR (fragment): puromycin N-acetyltransferase; pac from Streptomyces; confers resistance to puromycin
   6670..6894    +  polyA_signal   bGH poly(A) signal: bovine growth hormone polyadenylation signal
   6900..7057    +  CDS            lacZα (fragment): LacZα fragment of β-galactosidase; lacZ fragment
   7063..7162    -  misc_feature   bom (fragment): basis of mobility region from pBR322
   7264..7299    -  CDS            rop (fragment): Rop protein, which maintains plasmids at low copy number; rop
   7394..7498    +  promoter       AmpR promoter: bla
   7499..8359    +  CDS            AmpR: β-lactamase; bla; confers resistance to ampicillin, carbenicillin, and related antibiotics
   8530..517     +  rep_origin     ori (across the origin): high-copy-number ColE1/pMB1/pBR322/pUC origin of replication
