>Addgene plasmid #217490 | pKJ276 | analyzer sequence | sequence record 424118
AGAGCGCCCAATACGCAAACCGCCTCTCCCCGCGCGTTGGCCGATTCATTAATGCAGCTGGCACGACAGG
TTTCCCGACTGGAAAGCGGGCAGTGAGCGCAACGCAATTAATGTGAGTTAGCTCACTCATTAGGCACCCC
AGGCTTTACACTTTATGCTTCCGGCTCGTATGTTGTGTGGAATTGTGAGCGGATAACAATTTCACACAGG
AAACAGCTATGACCATGATTACGCCACACACAAAAAACCAACACACAGATGTAATGAAAATAAAGATATT
TTATTTTATTTGCATTCATCTGGTACTTCTAGGGTGTCTCCATGCTTTATGTAGCATTCTTTCTTGAACT
CCCATGCGTGGTCACAGAAACCCTGTTGTCCCCTCAGGCAATACTCGTACATGCATCGTTCGACACGGTC
AGGCTTGTGGCACACGTTACATTTCTGATCAAGATCACTTTGACCGGCGAAGAGACTATTGCAGAGTCGT
TCAGCTTCAGGTTTCTGTTCTTCGGTGCATCCCGGTGGGTTGGGGGTCAGATCACAGGCTCCTTCAGCAT
CAAAAGAATCATCACTGAAATCCTGGTTGTAGTTACCGCAAATACCGCAAGTCTTACCATCGAATGGATC
TCTAATATGTACGACGAGCAGTTGCTTGAAGTTGAACTTGACCACCAGAGCTTCAGGTAGGATGGCTGTA
GTCAGTATGTCACCATCTTGCCAGTAGATGGAAGTGTTCTGAGAGCTGTACGGGACGGACACGGCTTCTC
CTCCAACCAGAATCTGTTTTCCATCAACAATGAGTTCTACTACAGTCGATTGTTTCCTGATTCGTACTTT
CTCTACTTCAGTGTAAGAGTCAACATTCCTGTGTGAAACCTTCACATCCCAAGTGTTCCAGAAACAGTCG
GCGGCCATAAGAATCTCCTTGCAGGGACCCTGGAATTGGTATCTTGCTTTGTCAAATGTATCGTAGAAAG
TATGTCCAGACAAAACGCAGGTTCCTCTAGTTTCGGGAGCAGCGCACGTCTCCCTGTAGTCAAGCAGCAC
GTGTGAGGCTCGCTCGTCTCCACCCATACAGCGGGCGAAGGCGCAGGAGATGGTGTAGTAGTAGAAGTTG
ATGGGGTTGCGGCAGCTGTCCTTGTACGGCTCCAGAAGACCTTTGCAGTATGCAACGTCATCAGGATTTC
CATAGAGTGGACAACCGTCAAACTCCTGGTTGATCTTAGGCTGAATAGCGAGTTGTTCTGGATCTGAAGT
GAAGTCTGTATCTTCCATCATTTTAAGATCTCCACAGAGGCCAGAGATCATTCCTTTGTTTGCTGTGTCT
GGGGCGATTCTTACAGATCTTCCTCCGAGGATGTCGATCACGATCAGTTTGAAGAACTCAATGACGGTGA
TGTTGAAGCCTGGCATCTCAACAACAGCGATGGTGACCTCGCCGATGGTGTACGGGTTGGCGATGATAGG
GTCAGCTCCACCGTTTACAGTGATGGGATTCTCAGTAGCTTGAGCGATGTCAATGATGTCTCCAGCCACT
TCCAGTCTTGTCTTGGTCAGCACAGCCCCCTTGGTTCCATCCAGGTTCTCCAGGGTGATGGACACCTTCC
AGTCGCCGCCCTTGGTTCCTTGACCCAACACGTATGTACCAGGTTCCTGGAACTGGAATCTCTTTCCATA
GAATGTTCTAAACCATCCTGCGGCCTCTACTCTGCATTCAATTACATACTGACACATTCGGCAACATGTT
TTTCCTGGTTTATTTTCACACAGTCCATCTGATAGTATGTCTCTCGTGCAGGTGCCACAGCTGCTATCAA
TACATTCTCCTTCTTTAGCTTCACAGGAAGTTGGAACTGTGTTTGGTGGATCAGGTTCGTAAGGACAGTC
CTGGCAATGAACAGTGGCGCAGTAGACTAATGCAACGGCAAGAATTAAGGTCTTCATGGTGGCGGTACCA
AGCTTGCGTCTCCCTATAGTGAGTCGTATTAATTTCGATAAGCCAGTAAGCAGTGGGTTCTCTAGTTAGC
CAGAGAGCTCTGCTTATATAGACCTCCCACCGTACACGCCTACCGCCCATTTGCGTCAATGGGGCGGAGT
TGTTACGACATTTTGGAAAGTCCCGTTGATTTTGGTGCCAAAACAAACTCCCATTGACGTCAATGGGGTG
GAGACTTGGAAATCCCCGTGAGTCAAACCGCTATCCACGCCCATTGATGTACTGCCAAAACCGCATCACC
ATGGTAATAGCGATGACTAATACGTAGATGTACTGCCAAGTAGGAAAGTCCCATAAGGTCATGTACTGGG
CATAATGCCAGGCGGGCCATTTACCGTCATTGACGTCAATAGGGGGCGTACTTGGCATATGATACACTTG
ATGTACTGCCAAGTGGGCAGTTTACCGTAAATAGTCCACCCATTGACGTCAATGGAAAGTCCCTATTGGC
GTTACTATGGGAACATACGTCATTATTGACGTCAATGGGCGGGGGTCGTTGGGCGGTCAGCCAGGCGGGC
CATTTACCGTAAGTTATGTAACGCGGAACTCCATATATGGGCTATGAACTAATGACCCCGTAATTGATTA
CTATTAATAACTAGTCAATAATCAATGTCAACGCGTATATCTGGCCCGTACATCGAAGCTGATGCAAAGA
TGGATAAAGTTTTAAACAGAGAGGAATCTTTGCAGCTAATGGACCTTCTAGGTCTTGAAAGGAGTGGGAA
TTGGCTCCGGTGCCCGTCAGTGGGCAGAGCGCACATCGCCCACAGTCCCCGAGAAGTTGGGGGGAGGGGT
CGGCAATTGAACCGGTGCCTAGAGAAGGTGGCGCGGGGTAAACTGGGAAAGTGATGTCGTGTACTGGCTC
CGCCTTTTTCCCGAGGGTGGGGGAGAACCGTATATAAGTGCAGTAGTCGCCGTGAACGTTCTTTTTCGCA
ACGGGTTTGCCGCCAGAACACAGGTAAGTGCCGTGTGTGGTTCCCGCGGGCCTGGCCTCTTTACGGGTTA
TGGCCCTTGCGTGCCTTGAATTACTTCCACTGGCTGCAGTACGTGATTCTTGATCCCGAGCTTCGGGTTG
GAAGTGGGTGGGAGAGTTCGAGGCCTTGCGCTTAAGGAGCCCCTTCGCCTCGTGCTTGAGTTGAGGCCTG
GCCTGGGCGCTGGGGCCGCCGCGTGCGAATCTGGTGGCACCTTCGCGCCTGTCTCGCTGCTTTCGATAAG
TCTCTAGCCATTTAAAATTTTTGATGACCTGCTGCGACGCTTTTTTTCTGGCAAGATAGTCTTGTAAATG
CGGGCCAAGATCTGCACACTGGTATTTCGGTTTTTGGGGCCGCGGGCGGCGACGGGGCCCGTGCGTCCCA
GCGCACATGTTCGGCGAGGCGGGGCCTGCGAGCGCGGCCACCGAGAATCGGACGGGGGTAGTCTCAAGCT
GGCCGGCCTGCTCTGGTGCCTGGCCTCGCGCCGCCGTGTATCGCCCCGCCCTGGGCGGCAAGGCTGGCCC
GGTCGGCACCAGTTGCGTGAGCGGAAAGATGGCCGCTTCCCGGCCCTGCTGCAGGGAGCTCAAAATGGAG
GACGCGGCGCTCGGGAGAGCGGGCGGGTGAGTCACCCACACAAAGGAAAAGGGCCTTTCCGTCCTCAGCC
GTCGCTTCATGTGACTCCACGGAGTACCGGGCGCCGTCCAGGCACCTCGATTAGTTCTCGAGCTTTTGGA
GTACGTCGTCTTTAGGTTGGGGGGAGGGGTTTTATGCGATGGAGTTTCCCCACACTGAGTGGGTGGAGAC
TGAAGTTAGGCCAGCTTGGCACTTGATGTAATTCTCCTTGGAATTTGCCCTTTTTGAGTTTGGATCTTGG
TTCATTCTCAAGCCTCAGACAGTGGTTCAAAGTTTTTTTCTTCCATTTCAGGTGTCGTGACGTACGGGAT
CCGCCACCATGGTGAGCAAGGGCGAGGAGGATAACATGGCCATCATCAAGGAGTTCATGCGCTTCAAGGT
GCACATGGAGGGCTCCGTGAACGGCCACGAGTTCGAGATCGAGGGCGAGGGCGAGGGCCGCCCCTACGAG
GGCACCCAGACCGCCAAGCTGAAGGTGACCAAGGGTGGCCCCCTGCCCTTCGCCTGGGACATCCTGTCCC
CTCAGTTCATGTACGGCTCCAAGGCCTACGTGAAGCACCCCGCCGACATCCCCGACTACTTGAAGCTGTC
CTTCCCCGAGGGCTTCAAGTGGGAGCGCGTGATGAACTTCGAGGACGGCGGCGTGGTGACCGTGACCCAG
GACTCCTCCCTGCAGGACGGCGAGTTCATCTACAAGGTGAAGCTGCGCGGCACCAACTTCCCCTCCGACG
GCCCCGTAATGCAGAAGAAGACCATGGGCTGGGAGGCCTCCTCCGAGCGGATGTACCCCGAGGACGGCGC
CCTGAAGGGCGAGATCAAGCAGAGGCTGAAGCTGAAGGACGGCGGCCACTACGACGCTGAGGTCAAGACC
ACCTACAAGGCCAAGAAGCCCGTGCAGCTGCCCGGCGCCTACAACGTCAACATCAAGTTGGACATCACCT
CCCACAACGAGGACTACACCATCGTGGAACAGTACGAACGCGCCGAGGGCCGCCACTCCACCGGCGGCAT
GGACGAGCTGTACAAGGAGGGCAGGGGAAGTCTTCTAACATGCGGGGACGTGGAGGAAAATCCCGGCCCC
TCTAGAACTCCAAAAGACCAGTGGTGGTTTTCGACGCAGGACCACCGCGTCGGCAAGTCTCCTCATTGGA
TCCAGATACATGAGGATCACCCATGTGCATCCATCTTTTTCAGCCATCTTTAGAAGGTTCAGGTTGTTTT
CTGCCAGGACGCAGGACCACCGCGTCCTTTGCTGCTTTCACACAGGTTACTCACATGGGGATCACCCAGG
TACAGGTCTCCTTTCTCAGGGCTGAGAGCTAGCGGAAGCGGAGCTACTAACTTCAGCCTGCTGAAGCAGG
CTGGCGACGTGGAGGAGAACCCTGGACCTGTAAGTAAGGGAGTCAAAGTTCTGTTTGCCCTGATCTGCAT
CGCTGTGGCCGAGGCCAAGCCCACCGAGAACAACGAAGACTTCAACATCGTGGCCGTGGCCAGCAACTTC
GCGACCACGGATCTCGATGCTGACCGCGGGAAGTTGCCCGGCAAGAAGCTGCCGCTGGAGGTGCTCAAAG
AGATGGAAGCCAATGCCCGGAAAGCTGGCTGCACCAGGGGCTGTCTGATCTGCCTGTCCCACATCAAGTG
CACGCCCAAGATGAAGAAGTTCATCCCAGGACGCTGCCACACCTACGAAGGCGACAAAGAGTCCGCACAG
GGCGGCATAGGCGAGGCGATCGTCGACATTCCTGAGATTCCTGGGTTCAAGGACTTGGAGCCCATGGAGC
AGTTCATCGCACAGGTCGATCTGTGTGTGGACTGCACAACTGGCTGCCTCAAAGGGCTTGCCAACGTGCA
GTGTTCTGACCTGCTCAAGAAGTGGCTGCCGCAACGCTGTGCGACCTTTGCCAGCAAGATCCAGGGCCAG
GTGGACAAGATCAAGGGGGCCGGTGGTGACTAATCCCTCCCCCCCCCCTAACGTTACTGGCCGAAGCCGC
TTGGAATAAGGCCGGTGTGCGTTTGTCTATATGTTATTTTCCACCATATTGCCGTCTTTTGGCAATGTGA
GGGCCCGGAAACCTGGCCCTGTCTTCTTGACGAGCATTCCTAGGGGTCTTTCCCCTCTCGCCAAAGGAAT
GCAAGGTCTGTTGAATGTCGTGAAGGAAGCAGTTCCTCTGGAAGCTTCTTGAAGACAAACAACGTCTGTA
GCGACCCTTTGCAGGCAGCGGAACCCCCCACCTGGCGACAGGTGCCTCTGCGGCCAAAAGCCACGTGTAT
AAGATACACCTGCAAAGGCGGCACAACCCCAGTGCCACGTTGTGAGTTGGATAGTTGTGGAAAGAGTCAA
ATGGCTCTCCTCAAGCGTATTCAACAAGGGGCTGAAGGATGCCCAGAAGGTACCCCATTGTATGGGATCT
GATCTGGGGCCTCGGTGCACATGCTTTACATGTGTTTAGTCGAGGTTAAAAAAACGTCTAGGCCCCCCGA
ACCACGGGGACGTGGTTTTCCTTTGAAAAACACGATGATAATATGGCCACACATATGACCGAGTACAAGC
CCACGGTGCGCCTCGCCACCCGCGACGACGTCCCCAGGGCCGTACGCACCCTCGCCGCCGCGTTCGCCGA
CTACCCCGCCACGCGCCACACCGTCGATCCGGACCGCCACATCGAGCGGGTCACCGAGCTGCAAGAACTC
TTCCTCACGCGCGTCGGGCTCGACATCGGCAAGGTGTGGGTCGCGGACGACGGCGCCGCGGTGGCGGTCT
GGACCACGCCGGAGAGCGTCGAAGCGGGGGCGGTGTTCGCCGAGATCGGCCCGCGCATGGCCGAGTTGAG
CGGTTCCCGGCTGGCCGCGCAGCAACAGATGGAAGGCCTCCTGGCGCCGCACCGGCCCAAGGAGCCCGCG
TGGTTCCTGGCCACCGTCGGCGTCTCGCCCGACCACCAGGGCAAGGGTCTGGGCAGCGCCGTCGTGCTCC
CCGGAGTGGAGGCGGCCGAGCGCGCCGGGGTGCCCGCCTTCCTGGAGACCTCCGCGCCCCGCAACCTCCC
CTTCTACGAGCGGCTCGGCTTCACCGTCACCGCCGACGTCGAGGTGCCCGAAGGACCGCGCACCTGGTGC
ATGACCCGCAAGCCCGGTGCCTAAGCGGCCGCCTGTGCCTTCTAGTTGCCAGCCATCTGTTGTTTGCCCC
TCCCCCGTGCCTTCCTTGACCCTGGAAGGTGCCACTCCCACTGTCCTTTCCTAATAAAATGAGGAAATTG
CATCGCATTGTCTGAGTAGGTGTCATTCTATTCTGGGGGGTGGGGTGGGGCAGGACAGCAAGGGGGAGGA
TTGGGAAGACAATAGCAGGCATGCTGGGGATGCGGTGGGCTCTATGGCTCGAATTCACTGGCCGTCGTTT
TACAACGTCGTGACTGGGAAAACCCTGGCGTTACCCAACTTAATCGCCTTGCAGCACATCCCCCTTTCGC
CAGCTGGCGTAATAGCGAAGAGGCCCGCACCGATCGCCCTTCCCAACAGTTGCGCAGCCTGAATGGCGAA
TGGCGCCTGATGCGGTATTTTCTCCTTACGCATCTGTGCGGTATTTCACACCGCATATGGTGCACTCTCA
GTACAATCTGCTCTGATGCCGCATAGTTAAGCCAGCCCCGACACCCGCCAACACCCGCTGACGCGCCCTG
ACGGGCTTGTCTGCTCCCGGCATCCGCTTACAGACAAGCTGTGACCGTCTCCGGGAGCTGCATGTGTCAG
AGGTTTTCACCGTCATCACCGAAACGCGCGAGACGAAAGGGCCTCGTGATACGCCTATTTTTATAGGTTA
ATGTCATGATAATAATGGTTTCTTAGACGTCAGGTGGCACTTTTCGGGGAAATGTGCGCGGAACCCCTAT
TTGTTTATTTTTCTAAATACATTCAAATATGTATCCGCTCATGAGACAATAACCCTGATAAATGCTTCAA
TAATATTGAAAAAGGAAGAGTATGAGTATTCAACATTTCCGTGTCGCCCTTATTCCCTTTTTTGCGGCAT
TTTGCCTTCCTGTTTTTGCTCACCCAGAAACGCTGGTGAAAGTAAAAGATGCTGAAGATCAGTTGGGTGC
ACGAGTGGGTTACATCGAACTGGATCTCAACAGCGGTAAGATCCTTGAGAGTTTTCGCCCCGAAGAACGT
TTTCCAATGATGAGCACTTTTAAAGTTCTGCTATGTGGCGCGGTATTATCCCGTATTGACGCCGGGCAAG
AGCAACTCGGTCGCCGCATACACTATTCTCAGAATGACTTGGTTGAGTACTCACCAGTCACAGAAAAGCA
TCTTACGGATGGCATGACAGTAAGAGAATTATGCAGTGCTGCCATAACCATGAGTGATAACACTGCGGCC
AACTTACTTCTGACAACGATCGGAGGACCGAAGGAGCTAACCGCTTTTTTGCACAACATGGGGGATCATG
TAACTCGCCTTGATCGTTGGGAACCGGAGCTGAATGAAGCCATACCAAACGACGAGCGTGACACCACGAT
GCCTGTAGCAATGGCAACAACGTTGCGCAAACTATTAACTGGCGAACTACTTACTCTAGCTTCCCGGCAA
CAATTAATAGACTGGATGGAGGCGGATAAAGTTGCAGGACCACTTCTGCGCTCGGCCCTTCCGGCTGGCT
GGTTTATTGCTGATAAATCTGGAGCCGGTGAGCGTGGGTCTGGCGGTATCATTGCAGCACTGGGGCCAGA
TGGTAAGCCCTCCCGTATCGTAGTTATCTACACGACGGGGAGTCAGGCAACTATGGATGAACGAAATAGA
CAGATCGCTGAGATAGGTGCCTCACTGATTAAGCATTGGTAACTGTCAGACCAAGTTTACTCATATATAC
TTTAGATTGATTTAAAACTTCATTTTTAATTTAAAAGGATCTAGGTGAAGATCCTTTTTGATAATCTCAT
GACCAAAATCCCTTAACGTGAGTTTTCGTTCCACTGAGCGTCAGACCCCGTAGAAAAGATCAAAGGATCT
TCTTGAGATCCTTTTTTTCTGCGCGTAATCTGCTGCTTGCAAACAAAAAAACCACCGCTACCAGCGGTGG
TTTGTTTGCCGGATCAAGAGCTACCAACTCTTTTTCCGAAGGTAACTGGCTTCAGCAGAGCGCAGATACC
AAATACTGTTCTTCTAGTGTAGCCGTAGTTAGGCCACCACTTCAAGAACTCTGTAGCACCGCCTACATAC
CTCGCTCTGCTAATCCTGTTACCAGTGGCTGCTGCCAGTGGCGATAAGTCGTGTCTTACCGGGTTGGACT
CAAGACGATAGTTACCGGATAAGGCGCAGCGGTCGGGCTGAACGGGGGGTTCGTGCACACAGCCCAGCTT
GGAGCGAACGACCTACACCGAACTGAGATACCTACAGCGTGAGCTATGAGAAAGCGCCACGCTTCCCGAA
GGGAGAAAGGCGGACAGGTATCCGGTAAGCGGCAGGGTCGGAACAGGAGAGCGCACGAGGGAGCTTCCAG
GGGGAAACGCCTGGTATCTTTATAGTCCTGTCGGGTTTCGCCACCTCTGACTTGAGCGTCGATTTTTGTG
ATGCTCGTCAGGGGGGCGGAGCCTATGGAAAAACGCCAGCAACGCGGCCTTTTTACGGTTCCTGGCCTTT
TGCTGGCCTTTTGCTCACATGTTCTTTCCTGCGTTATCCCCTGATTCTGTGGATAACCGTATTACCGCCT
TTGAGTGAGCTGATACCGCTCGCCGCAGCCGAACGACCGAGCGCAGCGAGTCAGTGAGCGAGGAAGCGGA
Features (pLannotate 1.2.2; 27 found; start..end, strand, type, name):
      4..96      +  CDS            lacI (fragment): lac repressor; lacI; The lac repressor binds to the lac operator to inhibit transcription in E. coli. This inhibition can be relieved by adding lactose or isopropyl-β-D-thiogalactopyranoside (IPTG).
    109..130     +  protein_bind   CAP binding site: CAP binding activates transcription in the presence of cAMP. E. coli catabolite activator protein
    145..175     +  promoter       lac promoter: promoter for the E. coli lac operon
    183..199     +  protein_bind   lac operator: The lac repressor binds to the lac operator to inhibit transcription in E. coli. This inhibition can be relieved by adding lactose or isopropyl-β-D-thiogalactopyranoside (IPTG). lac repressor encoded by lacI
    237..285     -  polyA_signal   poly(A) signal: synthetic polyadenylation signal
    287..1947    -  CDS            CLuc (fragment): secreted Cypridina luciferase contains 30 codon substitutions for efficient translation in mammalian cells
   1973..1991    -  promoter       T7 promoter: promoter for bacteriophage T7 RNA polymerase
   2007..2040    -  LTR            5' LTR (truncated) (fragment): truncated 5' long terminal repeat (LTR) from HIV-1
   2036..2239    -  promoter       CMV promoter: human cytomegalovirus (CMV) immediate early promoter
   2240..2619    -  enhancer       CMV enhancer: human cytomegalovirus immediate early enhancer
   2660..2726    +  CDS            small t antigen (fragment): SV40 (simian virus 40) small t antigen
   2752..2963    +  promoter       EF-1α core promoter: core promoter for human elongation factor EF-1α
   2964..3072    +  intron         EF-1α intron A (fragment): intron upstream of the start codon of human EF-1α
   3698..3901    +  intron         EF-1α intron A: truncated intron upstream of the start codon of human EF-1α
   3929..4636    +  CDS            mCherry: mCherry is a basic (constitutively fluorescent) red fluorescent protein published in 2004, derived from Discosoma sp.. It is reported to be a very rapidly-maturing monomer with low acid sensitivity.
   4637..4690    +  CDS            T2A: 2A peptide from Thosea asigna virus capsid protein Eukaryotic ribosomes fail to insert a peptide bond between the Gly and Pro residues, yielding separate polypeptides.
   4768..4786    +  misc_RNA       MS2 stem loop: stem loop that binds the bacteriophage MS2 coat protein
   5008..5563    +  CDS            hGLuc (fragment): secreted Gaussia luciferase human codon-optimized
   5669..6131    +  misc_feature   IRES: internal ribosome entry site (IRES) of the encephalomyocarditis virus (EMCV)
   6145..6742    +  CDS            PuroR (fragment): puromycin N-acetyltransferase; pac from Streptomyces; confers resistance to puromycin
   6753..6977    +  polyA_signal   bGH poly(A) signal: bovine growth hormone polyadenylation signal
   6983..7140    +  CDS            lacZα (fragment): LacZα fragment of β-galactosidase; lacZ fragment
   7146..7245    -  misc_feature   bom (fragment): basis of mobility region from pBR322
   7347..7382    -  CDS            rop (fragment): Rop protein, which maintains plasmids at low copy number; rop
   7477..7581    +  promoter       AmpR promoter: bla
   7582..8442    +  CDS            AmpR: β-lactamase; bla; confers resistance to ampicillin, carbenicillin, and related antibiotics
   8613..9201    +  rep_origin     ori: high-copy-number ColE1/pMB1/pBR322/pUC origin of replication
