[The description below was written by a language model from this plasmid's Addgene catalogue record and pLannotate feature annotations shown in this document.]
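Description:
pKJ276 is a mammalian expression plasmid on a pcDNA-type backbone that carries a version 3 RADARS (ADAR-dependent RNA sensor) cassette with mNeonGreen as the output. It is propagated in E. coli from a high-copy ColE1/pUC origin with ampicillin selection (AmpR under its own bla promoter). Scattered lac, lacZα, bom and rop fragments are backbone remnants.

In the full 8,601-nt sequencing result, the sensor transcript is driven by the human EF-1α core promoter with intron A. It encodes mCherry followed by a T2A peptide, then a region containing an MS2 stem loop, and then mNeonGreen. An EMCV IRES–puromycin resistance unit and a bGH polyadenylation signal follow on the same transcript. In the RADARS design, the segment between the upstream and downstream reading frames normally holds a guide sequence with an in-frame stop codon. Pairing with a target RNA recruits ADAR, which edits the stop and allows translation to continue into the payload. mCherry would thus report transcript expression and mNeonGreen would report sensor activation. The guide region and its target are not annotated in the feature table, and the record does not name the RNA being sensed. A second, divergently oriented cassette uses the CMV enhancer/promoter to express oxBFP with a synthetic poly(A) signal, presumably as an independent transfection control.

The second feature table (9,380 nt) has the same architecture but shows Cypridina luciferase in place of oxBFP and Gaussia luciferase in place of mNeonGreen. It therefore appears to describe a luciferase-output relative rather than the plasmid as deposited, and the sequencing result is the one that matches the stated mNeonGreen purpose.
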