Addgene plasmid #217490: pKJ276
Purpose: RADARSv3 driving mNeonGreen
Depositing lab: Omar Abudayyeh & Jonathan Gootenberg. Depositing organization: Massachusetts Institute of Technology. Publication: Programmable eukaryotic protein synthesis with RNA sensors by harnessing ADAR. Jiang K, Koob J, Chen XD, Krajeski RN, Zhang Y, Volf V, Zhou W, Sgrizzi SR, Villiger L, Gootenberg JS, Chen F, Abudayyeh OO. Nat Biotechnol. 2022 Oct 27. pii: 10.1038/s41587-022-01534-5. doi: 10.1038/s41587-022-01534-5. PubMed 36302988.
Backbone
  Vector backbone: pcDNA
  Vector type: Mammalian Expression
Growth in bacteria
  Bacterial resistance: Ampicillin, 100 μg/mL
  Growth temperature: 37°C
  Growth strain: NEB Stable
  Copy number: High Copy
Gene/Insert
  Gene/Insert name: mNeon
  Species: Synthetic
  Cloning method: Gibson Cloning
  Sequencing primers: 5′ N/A
Terms and licenses: Academic/Nonprofit Terms; Industry Terms: Not Available to Industry
How to cite: pKJ276 was a gift from Omar Abudayyeh & Jonathan Gootenberg (Addgene plasmid # 217490 ; http://n2t.net/addgene:217490 ; RRID:Addgene_217490)
